Addgene plasmid #225716: pGEX6P1 GST-hUSP27X Y381H
Purpose: Bacterial expression of USP27X (Y381H) with GST tag
Depositing lab: Francisco Bustos. Depositing organization: Sanford Research. Publication: USP27X variants underlying X-linked intellectual disability disrupt protein function via distinct mechanisms. Koch I, Slovik M, Zhang Y, Liu B, Rennie M, Konz E, Cogne B, Daana M, Davids L, Diets IJ, Gold NB, Holtz AM, Isidor B, Mor-Shaked H, Neira Fresneda J, Niederhoffer KY, Nizon M, Pfundt R, Simon M, Stegmann A, Guillen Sacoto MJ, Wevers M, Barakat TS, Yanovsky-Dagan S, Atanassov BS, Toth R, Gao C, Bustos F, Harel T. Life Sci Alliance. 2024 Jan 5;7(3):e202302258. doi: 10.26508/lsa.202302258. Print 2024 Mar. PubMed 38182161.
Backbone
  Vector backbone: pGEX6P1
  Vector type: Bacterial Expression
Growth in bacteria
  Bacterial resistance: Ampicillin, 100 μg/mL
  Growth temperature: 37°C
  Growth strain: DH5alpha
  Copy number: High Copy
Gene/Insert
  Gene/Insert name: USP27X Y381H
  Species: H. sapiens (human)
  Insert size (bp): 1314
  Mutation: Y381H
  Entrez Gene: USP27X (a.k.a. MRX105, USP22L, USP27, XLID105)
  Tag / fusion protein: GST (N terminal on insert)
  Cloning method: Restriction Enzyme; 5′ cloning site Unknown (unknown if destroyed)
Terms and licenses: Academic/Nonprofit Terms; Industry Terms: Not Available to Industry
How to cite: pGEX6P1 GST-hUSP27X Y381H was a gift from Francisco Bustos (Addgene plasmid # 225716 ; http://n2t.net/addgene:225716 ; RRID:Addgene_225716)
