[The description below was written by a language model from this plasmid's Addgene catalogue record and pLannotate feature annotations shown in this document.]
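Description:
pGEX6P1 GST-hUSP27X Y381H is a bacterial expression plasmid of about 6.3 kb, built on the pGEX6P1 backbone, for producing a mutant form of the human deubiquitinase USP27X as an N-terminal glutathione S-transferase fusion in E. coli. It replicates from a high-copy ColE1/pMB1-type origin and is selected with ampicillin through the β-lactamase gene and its own promoter. The annotation also picks up backbone remnants typical of this vector family: fragments of rop and the pBR322 bom region, a lac promoter/operator with a lacZα segment, and a short yciV fragment. None of these is part of the expression cassette.

Expression is driven by the strong hybrid tac promoter, followed by a lac operator. The plasmid carries its own lacI gene and promoter, so the lac repressor keeps transcription off until IPTG is added. Downstream lies the Schistosoma japonicum GST coding sequence, then a short linker gap, then the 1,314 bp USP27X open reading frame. That length matches the insert size in the catalogue entry. The annotation software matched the insert to the mouse Usp27 protein, but the record states a human origin, so the label most likely reflects a homology-based match to the orthologue. The feature table does not annotate the linker between GST and the insert, and the cloning sites are not recorded.

The insert carries the Y381H substitution. The associated publication concerns USP27X variants underlying X-linked intellectual disability, so this construct is suited to purifying the variant protein by glutathione affinity for in vitro biochemical study.
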