Features (pLannotate 1.2.2; 17 found; start..end, strand, type, name):
    539..560     +  protein_bind   CAP binding site: CAP binding activates transcription in the presence of cAMP. E. coli catabolite activator protein
    575..605     +  promoter       lac promoter: promoter for the E. coli lac operon
    613..629     +  protein_bind   lac operator: The lac repressor binds to the lac operator to inhibit transcription in E. coli. This inhibition can be relieved by adding lactose or isopropyl-β-D-thiogalactopyranoside (IPTG). lac repressor encoded by lacI
    649..822     +  CDS            lacZα: LacZα fragment of β-galactosidase; lacZ fragment
   1086..1202    -  CDS            yciV (fragment): RNAAM_ECOLI - Also known as trpH From Escherichia coli (strain K12).
   1278..1306    +  promoter       tac promoter: strong E. coli promoter; hybrid between the trp and lac UV5 promoters
   1314..1330    +  protein_bind   lac operator: The lac repressor binds to the lac operator to inhibit transcription in E. coli. This inhibition can be relieved by adding lactose or isopropyl-β-D-thiogalactopyranoside (IPTG). lac repressor encoded by lacI
   1353..2006    +  CDS            GST26_SCHJA: Experimental evidence at protein level: Swiss-Prot protein existence level 1. GST isoenzymes appear to play a central role in the parasite detoxification system. Other functions are also suspected including a role in increasing the solubility of haematin in the parasite gut. From Schistosoma japonicum (Blood fluke).
   2046..3359    +  CDS            Usp27: UBP27_MOUSE - Also known as Usp27x. Experimental evidence at protein level: Swiss-Prot protein existence level 1. Deubiquitinase that can reduce the levels of BCL2L11/BIM ubiquitination and stabilize BCL2L11 in response to the RAF-MAPK- degradation signal. By acting on BCL2L11 levels, may counteract the anti-apoptotic effects of MAPK activity. From Mus musculus (Mouse).
   3419..3458    +  CDS            rop (fragment): Rop protein, which maintains plasmids at low copy number; rop
   3560..3600    +  misc_feature   bom (fragment): basis of mobility region from pBR322
   3705..3809    +  promoter       AmpR promoter: bla
   3810..4670    +  CDS            AmpR: β-lactamase; bla; confers resistance to ampicillin, carbenicillin, and related antibiotics
   4841..5429    +  rep_origin     ori: high-copy-number ColE1/pMB1/pBR322/pUC origin of replication
   5615..5666    -  misc_feature   bom (fragment): basis of mobility region from pBR322
   5673..5750    +  promoter       lacI promoter: lacI
   5751..526     +  CDS            lacI (across the origin): lac repressor; lacI; The lac repressor binds to the lac operator to inhibit transcription in E. coli. This inhibition can be relieved by adding lactose or isopropyl-β-D-thiogalactopyranoside (IPTG).
>Addgene plasmid #225716 | pGEX6P1 GST-hUSP27X Y381H | addgene full sequence | sequence record 445584 | Addgene NGS Result
GGGCCCATTAAGTTCTGTCTCGGCGCGTCTGCGTCTGGCTGGCTGGCATAAATATCTCACTCGCAATCAA
ATTCAGCCGATAGCGGAACGGGAAGGCGACTGGAGTGCCATGTCCGGTTTTCAACAAACCATGCAAATGC
TGAATGAGGGCATCGTTCCCACTGCGATGCTGGTTGCCAACGATCAGATGGCGCTGGGCGCAATGCGCGC
CATTACCGAGTCCGGGCTGCGCGTTGGTGCGGATATCTCGGTAGTGGGATACGACGATACCGAAGACAGC
TCATGTTATATCCCGCCGTTAACCACCATCAAACAGGATTTTCGCCTGCTGGGGCAAACCAGCGTGGACC
GCTTGCTGCAACTCTCTCAGGGCCAGGCGGTGAAGGGCAATCAGCTGTTGCCCGTCTCACTGGTGAAAAG
AAAAACCACGCTAGCGCCCAATACGCAAACCGCCTCTCCCCGCGCGTTGGCCGATTCATTAATGCAGCTG
GCACGACAGGTTTCCCGACTGGAAAGCGGGCAGTGAGCGCAACGCAATTAATGTAAGTTAGCTCACTCAT
TAGGCACCCCAGGCTTTACACTTTATGCTTCCGGCTCGTATGTTGTGTGGAATTGTGAGCGGATAACAAT
TTCACACAGGAAACAGCTATGACCATGATTACGGATTCACTGGCCGTCGTTTTACAACGTCGTGACTGGG
AAAACCCTGGCGTTACCCAACTTAATCGCCTTGCAGCACATCCCCCTTTCGCCAGCTGGCGTAATAGCGA
AGAGGCCCGCACCGATCGCCCTTCCCAACAGTTGCGCAGCCTGAATGGCGAATGGCGCTTTGCCTGGTTT
CCGGCACCAGAAGCGGTGCCGGAAAGCTGGCTGGAGTGCGATCTTCCTGAGGCCGATACTGTCGTCGTCC
CCTCAAACTGGCAGATGCACGGTTACGATGCGCCCATCTACACCAACGTGACCTATCCCATTACGGTCAA
TCCGCCGTTTGTTCCCACGGAGAATCCGACGGGTTGTTACTCGCTCACATTTAATGTTGATGAAAGCTGG
CTACAGGAAGGCCAGACGCGAATTATTTTTGATGGCGTTGGAATTAGCTTATCGACTGCACGGTGCACCA
ATGCTTCTGGCGTCAGGCAGCCATCGGAAGCTGTGGTATGGCTGTGCAGGTCGTAAATCACTGCATAATT
CGTGTCGCTCAAGGCGCACTCCCGTTCTGGATAATGTTTTTTGCGCCGACATCATAACGGTTCTGGCAAA
TATTCTGAAATGAGCTGTTGACAATTAATCATCGGCTCGTATAATGTGTGGAATTGTGAGCGGATAACAA
TTTCACACAGGAAACAGTATTCATGTCCCCTATACTAGGTTATTGGAAAATTAAGGGCCTTGTGCAACCC
ACTCGACTTCTTTTGGAATATCTTGAAGAAAAATATGAAGAGCATTTGTATGAGCGCGATGAAGGTGATA
AATGGCGAAACAAAAAGTTTGAATTGGGTTTGGAGTTTCCCAATCTTCCTTATTATATTGATGGTGATGT
TAAATTAACACAGTCTATGGCCATCATACGTTATATAGCTGACAAGCACAACATGTTGGGTGGTTGTCCA
AAAGAGCGTGCAGAGATTTCAATGCTTGAAGGAGCGGTTTTGGATATTAGATACGGTGTTTCGAGAATTG
CATATAGTAAAGACTTTGAAACTCTCAAAGTTGATTTTCTTAGCAAGCTACCTGAAATGCTGAAAATGTT
CGAAGATCGTTTATGTCATAAAACATATTTAAATGGTGATCATGTAACCCATCCTGACTTCATGTTGTAT
GACGCTCTTGATGTTGTTTTATACATGGACCCAATGTGCCTGGATGCGTTCCCAAAATTAGTTTGTTTTA
AAAAACGTATTGAAGCTATCCCACAAATTGATAAGTACTTGAAATCCAGCAAGTATATAGCATGGCCTTT
GCAGGGCTGGCAAGCCACGTTTGGTGGTGGCGACCATCCTCCAAAATCGGATCTGGAAGTTCTGTTCCAG
GGGCCCCTGGGATCCATGTGTAAGGACTATGTATATGACAAAGACATTGAGCAAATTGCCAAAGAAGAGC
AAGGAGAAGCTTTGAAATTACAAGCCTCCACCTCAACAGAGGTTTCTCACCAGCAGTGTTCAGTGCCAGG
CCTTGGTGAGAAATTCCCAACCTGGGAAACAACCAAACCAGAATTAGAACTGCTGGGGCACAACCCGAGG
AGAAGAAGAATCACCTCCAGCTTTACGATCGGTTTAAGAGGACTCATCAATCTTGGCAACACGTGCTTTA
TGAACTGCATTGTCCAGGCCCTCACCCACACGCCGATACTGAGAGATTTCTTTCTCTCTGACAGGCACCG
ATGTGAGATGCCGAGTCCCGAGTTGTGTCTGGTCTGTGAGATGTCGTCGCTGTTTCGGGAGTTGTATTCT
GGAAACCCGTCTCCTCATGTGCCCTATAAGTTACTGCACCTGGTGTGGATACATGCCCGCCATTTAGCAG
GGTACAGGCAACAGGATGCCCACGAGTTCCTCATTGCAGCGTTAGATGTCCTGCACAGGCACTGCAAAGG
TGATGATGTCGGGAAGGCGGCCAACAATCCCAACCACTGTAACTGCATCATAGACCAAATCTTCACAGGT
GGCCTGCAGTCTGATGTCACCTGTCAAGCCTGCCATGGCGTCTCCACCACGATAGACCCATGCTGGGACA
TTAGTTTGGACTTGCCTGGCTCTTGCACCTCCTTCTGGCCCATGAGCCCAGGGAGGGAGAGCAGTGTGAA
CGGGGAAAGCCACATACCAGGAATCACCACCCTCACGGACTGCTTGCGGAGGTTTACGAGGCCAGAGCAC
TTAGGAAGCAGTGCCAAAATCAAATGTGGTAGTTGCCAAAGCTACCAGGAATCTACCAAACAGCTCACAA
TGAATAAATTACCTGTCGTTGCCTGTTTTCATTTCAAACGGTTTGAACATTCAGCGAAACAGAGGCGCAA
GATCACTACATACATTTCCTTTCCTCTGGAGCTGGATATGACGCCGTTTATGGCCTCAAGTAAAGAGAGC
AGAATGAATGGACAATTGCAGCTGCCAACCAATAGTGGAAACAACGAAAATAAGTATTCCTTGTTTGCTG
TGGTTAATCACCAAGGAACCTTGGAGAGTGGCCACCATACCAGCTTCATCCGGCACCACAAGGACCAGTG
GTTCAAGTGTGATGATGCCGTCATCACTAAGGCCAGTATTAAGGACGTACTGGACAGTGAAGGGTATTTA
CTGTTCTATCACAAACAGGTGCTAGAACATGAGTCAGAAAAAGTGAAAGAAATGAACACACAAGCCTACT
GAGGATCCCCGGAATTCCCGGGTCGACTCGAGCGGCCGCATCGTGACTGACTGACGATCTGCCTCGCGCG
TTTCGGTGATGACGGTGAAAACCTCTGACACATGCAGCTCCCGGAGACGGTCACAGCTTGTCTGTAAGCG
GATGCCGGGAGCAGACAAGCCCGTCAGGGCGCGTCAGCGGGTGTTGGCGGGTGTCGGGGCGCAGCCATGA
CCCAGTCACGTAGCGATAGCGGAGTGTATAATTCTTGAAGACGAAAGGGCCTCGTGATACGCCTATTTTT
ATAGGTTAATGTCATGATAATAATGGTTTCTTAGACGTCAGGTGGCACTTTTCGGGGAAATGTGCGCGGA
ACCCCTATTTGTTTATTTTTCTAAATACATTCAAATATGTATCCGCTCATGAGACAATAACCCTGATAAA
TGCTTCAATAATATTGAAAAAGGAAGAGTATGAGTATTCAACATTTCCGTGTCGCCCTTATTCCCTTTTT
TGCGGCATTTTGCCTTCCTGTTTTTGCTCACCCAGAAACGCTGGTGAAAGTAAAAGATGCTGAAGATCAG
TTGGGTGCACGAGTGGGTTACATCGAACTGGATCTCAACAGCGGTAAGATCCTTGAGAGTTTTCGCCCCG
AAGAACGTTTTCCAATGATGAGCACTTTTAAAGTTCTGCTATGTGGCGCGGTATTATCCCGTGTTGACGC
CGGGCAAGAGCAACTCGGTCGCCGCATACACTATTCTCAGAATGACTTGGTTGAGTACTCACCAGTCACA
GAAAAGCATCTTACGGATGGCATGACAGTAAGAGAATTATGCAGTGCTGCCATAACCATGAGTGATAACA
CTGCGGCCAACTTACTTCTGACAACGATCGGAGGACCGAAGGAGCTAACCGCTTTTTTGCACAACATGGG
GGATCATGTAACTCGCCTTGATCGTTGGGAACCGGAGCTGAATGAAGCCATACCAAACGACGAGCGTGAC
ACCACGATGCCTGCAGCAATGGCAACAACGTTGCGCAAACTATTAACTGGCGAACTACTTACTCTAGCTT
CCCGGCAACAATTAATAGACTGGATGGAGGCGGATAAAGTTGCAGGACCACTTCTGCGCTCGGCCCTTCC
GGCTGGCTGGTTTATTGCTGATAAATCTGGAGCCGGTGAGCGTGGGTCTCGCGGTATCATTGCAGCACTG
GGGCCAGATGGTAAGCCCTCCCGTATCGTAGTTATCTACACGACGGGGAGTCAGGCAACTATGGATGAAC
GAAATAGACAGATCGCTGAGATAGGTGCCTCACTGATTAAGCATTGGTAACTGTCAGACCAAGTTTACTC
ATATATACTTTAGATTGATTTAAAACTTCATTTTTAATTTAAAAGGATCTAGGTGAAGATCCTTTTTGAT
AATCTCATGACCAAAATCCCTTAACGTGAGTTTTCGTTCCACTGAGCGTCAGACCCCGTAGAAAAGATCA
AAGGATCTTCTTGAGATCCTTTTTTTCTGCGCGTAATCTGCTGCTTGCAAACAAAAAAACCACCGCTACC
AGCGGTGGTTTGTTTGCCGGATCAAGAGCTACCAACTCTTTTTCCGAAGGTAACTGGCTTCAGCAGAGCG
CAGATACCAAATACTGTCCTTCTAGTGTAGCCGTAGTTAGGCCACCACTTCAAGAACTCTGTAGCACCGC
CTACATACCTCGCTCTGCTAATCCTGTTACCAGTGGCTGCTGCCAGTGGCGATAAGTCGTGTCTTACCGG
GTTGGACTCAAGACGATAGTTACCGGATAAGGCGCAGCGGTCGGGCTGAACGGGGGGTTCGTGCACACAG
CCCAGCTTGGAGCGAACGACCTACACCGAACTGAGATACCTACAGCGTGAGCTATGAGAAAGCGCCACGC
TTCCCGAAGGGAGAAAGGCGGACAGGTATCCGGTAAGCGGCAGGGTCGGAACAGGAGAGCGCACGAGGGA
GCTTCCAGGGGGAAACGCCTGGTATCTTTATAGTCCTGTCGGGTTTCGCCACCTCTGACTTGAGCGTCGA
TTTTTGTGATGCTCGTCAGGGGGGCGGAGCCTATGGAAAAACGCCAGCAACGCGGCCTTTTTACGGTTCC
TGGCCTTTTGCTGGCCTTTTGCTCACATGTTCTTTCCTGCGTTATCCCCTGATTCTGTGGATAACCGTAT
TACCGCCTTTGAGTGAGCTGATACCGCTCGCCGCAGCCGAACGACCGAGCGCAGCGAGTCAGTGAGCGAG
GAAGCGGAAGAGCGCCTGATGCGGTATTTTCTCCTTACGCATCTGTGCGGTATTTCACACCGCATAAATT
CCGACACCATCGAATGGCGCAAAACCTTTCGCGGTATGGCATGATAGCGCCCGGAAGAGAGTCAATTCAG
GGTGGTGAATGTGAAACCAGTAACGTTATACGATGTCGCAGAGTATGCCGGTGTCTCTTATCAGACCGTT
TCCCGCGTGGTGAACCAGGCCAGCCACGTTTCTGCGAAAACGCGGGAAAAAGTGGAAGCGGCGATGGCGG
AGCTGAATTACATTCCCAACCGCGTGGCACAACAACTGGCGGGCAAACAGTCGTTGCTGATTGGCGTTGC
CACCTCCAGTCTGGCCCTGCACGCGCCGTCGCAAATTGTCGCGGCGATTAAATCTCGCGCCGATCAACTG
GGTGCCAGCGTGGTGGTGTCGATGGTAGAACGAAGCGGCGTCGAAGCCTGTAAAGCGGCGGTGCACAATC
TTCTCGCGCAACGCGTCAGTGGGCTGATCATTAACTATCCGCTGGATGACCAGGATGCCATTGCTGTGGA
AGCTGCCTGCACTAATGTTCCGGCGTTATTTCTTGATGTCTCTGACCAGACACCCATCAACAGTATTATT
TTCTCCCATGAAGACGGTACGCGACTGGGCGTGGAGCATCTGGTCGCATTGGGTCACCAGCAAATCGCGC
TGTTAGC
